>Addgene plasmid #40948 | EGFP-EPLIN beta | addgene partial sequence | sequence record 56189 | EGFP-C 5'-CATGGTCCTGCTGGAGTTCGTG-3'
TCTCGGCATGGACGAGCTGTACAAGTCCGGACTCAGATCCAGATGGAATCATCTCCATTTAATAGACGGC
AATGGACCTCACTATCATTGAGGGTAACAGCCAAAGAACTTTCTCTTGTCAACAAGAACAAGTCATCGGC
TATTGTGGAAATATTCTCCAAGTACCAGAAAGCAGCTGAAGAAACAAACATGGAGAAGAAGAGAAGTAAC
ACCGAAAATCTCTCCCAGCACTTTAGAAAGGGGACCCTGACTGTGTTAAAGAAGAAGTGGGAGAACCCAG
GGCTGGGAGCAGAGTCTCACACAGACTCTCTACGGAACAGCAGCACTGAGATTAGGCACAGAGCAGACCA
TCCTCCTGCTGAAGTGACAAGCCACGCTGCTTCTGGAGCCAAAGCTGACCAAGAAGAACAAATCCACCCC
AGATCTAGACTCAGGTCACCTCCTGAAGCCCTCGTTCAGGGTCGATATCCCCACATCAAGGACGGTGAGG
ATCTTAAAGACCACTCAACAGAAAGTAAAAAAATGGAAAATTGTCTAGGAGAATCCAGGCATGAAGTAGA
AAAATCAGAAATCAGTGAAAACACAGATGCTTCGGGCAAAATAGAGAAATATAATGTTCCGCTGAACAGG
CTTAAGATGATGTTTGAGAAAGGTGAACCAACTCAAACTAAGATTCTCCGGGCCCAAAGCCGAAGTGCAA
GTGGAAGGAAGATCTCTGAAAACAGCTATTCTCTAGATGACCTGGAAATAGGCCCAGGTCAGTTGTCATC
TTCTACATTTGACTCGGAGAAAAATGAGAGTAGACGAAATCTGGAACTTCCACGCCTCTCAGAAACCTCT
ATAAAGGATCGAATGGCCAAGTACCAGGCAGCTGTGTCCAAACAAAGCAGCTCAACCAACTATACAAATG
AGCTGAAAGCCAGTGGTGGCGAAATCAAAATTCATAAAATGGAGCAAAAGGAGAATGTGCCCCCAGGTCC
TGAGGTCTGCATCACCCATCAGGAAGGGGA
