[The description below was written by a language model from this plasmid's Addgene catalogue record.]
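Description:
EGFP-EPLIN beta is a mammalian expression plasmid built on the Clontech pEGFP-C1 backbone (4731 bp without insert), carrying a 2277 bp insert encoding the beta isoform of human EPLIN, the product of the LIMA1 gene, for a total size of about 7 kb. The insert is placed downstream of the backbone's EGFP coding sequence, so the protein is produced with EGFP fused to its N terminus. The plasmid is propagated in E. coli under kanamycin selection; its copy number is listed as unknown, and the cloning method and junction details are not recorded.

The record does not list promoters, origins or other regulatory elements, and no feature table is provided. As a general property of the pEGFP-C1 vector family, expression of the fusion is normally driven by the CMV immediate-early promoter with an SV40 polyadenylation signal. The kanamycin/neomycin resistance cassette in these vectors typically also permits G418 selection in mammalian cells. These features are inferred from the named backbone rather than documented for this particular construct.

EPLIN (epithelial protein lost in neoplasm) is an actin-binding LIM-domain protein associated with the regulation of actin filament dynamics, and beta is the longer of its two main isoforms. A construct of this type is typically used for transient or stable transfection of mammalian cells to visualise the localisation and dynamics of the tagged protein by fluorescence microscopy. It can also serve to overexpress the protein or to detect or isolate it through the GFP moiety, although the record does not state a specific intended application. Part of the plasmid is noted as deriving from an earlier plasmid made in another laboratory.
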