Addgene plasmid #40948: EGFP-EPLIN beta
Depositing lab: Elizabeth Luna. Depositing organization: University of Massachusetts, Worcester.
Backbone
  Vector backbone: pEGFP-C1
  Backbone manufacturer: Clontech
  Backbone size w/o insert (bp): 4731
  Total vector size (bp): 7008
  Vector type: Mammalian Expression
Growth in bacteria
  Bacterial resistance: Kanamycin, 50 μg/mL
  Growth temperature: 37°C
  Growth strain: JM109
  Copy number: Unknown
Gene/Insert
  Gene/Insert name: EPLIN beta
  Species: H. sapiens (human)
  Insert size (bp): 2277
  Entrez Gene: LIMA1 (a.k.a. EPLIN, LDLCQ8, SREBP3)
  Tag / fusion protein: EGFP (N terminal on backbone)
  Cloning method: Unknown
  Sequencing primers: 5′ unknown; 3′ unknown
Resource information
  A portion of this plasmid was derived from a plasmid made by: Raymond S. Maul
Terms and licenses: Academic/Nonprofit Terms; Industry Terms: Not Available to Industry
How to cite: EGFP-EPLIN beta was a gift from Elizabeth Luna (Addgene plasmid # 40948)
